Addgene plasmid #233626: pcDNA5/FRT/TO-3xFLAG-His6-LARP1
Purpose: Expression of Flag- and His-tagged LARP1
Depositing lab: Shintaro Iwasaki. Depositing organization: RIKEN Pioneering Research Institute, Wako. Publication: eIF4A1 enhances LARP1-mediated translational repression during mTORC1 inhibition. Shichino Y, Yamaguchi T, Kashiwagi K, Mito M, Takahashi M, Ito T, Ingolia NT, Kuba K, Iwasaki S. Nat Struct Mol Biol. 2024 Oct;31(10):1557-1566. doi: 10.1038/s41594-024-01321-7. Epub 2024 May 21. PubMed 38773334.
Backbone
  Vector backbone: pCDNA5/FRT/TO
  Vector type: Mammalian Expression
Growth in bacteria
  Bacterial resistance: Ampicillin, 100 μg/mL
  Growth temperature: 37°C
  Growth strain: DH5alpha
  Copy number: High Copy
Gene/Insert
  Gene/Insert name: LARP1
  Species: H. sapiens (human)
  Entrez Gene: LARP1 (a.k.a. LARP, Lar1, Lhp1)
  Tag / fusion protein: 3FLAG-His6 (N terminal on insert)
  Cloning method: Gibson Cloning
Terms and licenses: Academic/Nonprofit Terms; Industry Terms: Not Available to Industry
How to cite: pcDNA5/FRT/TO-3xFLAG-His6-LARP1 was a gift from Shintaro Iwasaki (Addgene plasmid # 233626 ; http://n2t.net/addgene:233626 ; RRID:Addgene_233626)
