[The description below was written by a language model from this plasmid's Addgene catalogue record and pLannotate feature annotations shown in this document.]
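Description:
pcDNA5/FRT/TO-3xFLAG-His6-LARP1 is an 8.5 kb mammalian expression plasmid built on the pcDNA5/FRT/TO backbone. It is designed for tetracycline-regulated expression of tagged human LARP1 and for site-specific genomic integration by FLP recombinase. In E. coli it replicates at high copy from a ColE1/pUC-type origin and is selected with ampicillin through the bla gene and its own promoter. Short remnants of an f1 origin, lac regulatory elements, a bom site and a ble fragment are also annotated; these appear to be backbone leftovers rather than functional parts.

The expression cassette uses the CMV immediate-early enhancer and promoter. Immediately downstream are two short tet operator-like sequences, which the annotation software labels as PLtetO-1 and TRE3GV fragments. In cells that express the Tet repressor, these operators keep transcription off until tetracycline or doxycycline is added. The open reading frame begins with a 3xFLAG epitope followed by a His6 stretch (annotated as a capTEV fragment), fused to the N terminus of the human LARP1 coding sequence, which was inserted by Gibson assembly. The transcript ends at the bovine growth hormone polyadenylation signal.

Downstream, an FRT site directly precedes a hygromycin resistance gene with an SV40 poly(A) signal, and no full promoter is annotated in front of this gene. In this backbone design, FLP-mediated recombination into a host cell line's genomic FRT site supplies the upstream elements needed for hygromycin resistance, so that correctly integrated, isogenic stable lines can be selected. The record gives the purpose as expression of FLAG- and His-tagged LARP1. The tags allow detection and affinity purification, and the associated study concerns LARP1-mediated translational repression during mTORC1 inhibition.
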