Features (pLannotate 1.2.2; 23 found; start..end, strand, type, name):
     28..80      -  misc_feature   bom (fragment): basis of mobility region from pBR322
    235..614     +  enhancer       CMV enhancer: human cytomegalovirus immediate early enhancer
    615..818     +  promoter       CMV promoter: human cytomegalovirus (CMV) immediate early promoter
    820..839     +  promoter       PLtetO-1 promoter (fragment): modified phage lambda PL promoter with tet operator sites (Lutz and Bujard, 1997)
    841..860     +  promoter       PLtetO-1 promoter (fragment): modified phage lambda PL promoter with tet operator sites (Lutz and Bujard, 1997)
    868..901     +  promoter       TRE3GV promoter (fragment): 3rd-generation Tet-responsive promoter that can be activated by binding of Tet-On® 3G, optimized for retroviral and lentiviral vectors
    988..1053    +  CDS            3xFLAG: three tandem FLAG® epitope tags, followed by an enterokinase cleavage site
   1053..1071    +  CDS            capTEV™ (fragment): composite tag for in vivo biotinylation, TEV protease cleavage, and 6xHis tagging
   1087..4374    +  CDS            LARP1: LARP1_HUMAN - Also known as KIAA0731, LARP. Experimental evidence at protein level: Swiss-Prot protein existence level 1. (Microbial infection) Positively regulates the replication of dengue virus (DENV). From Homo sapiens (Human).
   4490..4714    +  polyA_signal   bGH poly(A) signal: bovine growth hormone polyadenylation signal
   4718..4739    +  promoter       SV40 promoter (fragment): SV40 enhancer and early promoter
   4760..4993    +  rep_origin     f1 ori (fragment) (sequence partly withheld): f1 bacteriophage origin of replication; arrow indicates direction of (+) strand synthesis
   4998..5045    +  protein_bind   FRT: FLP-mediated recombination occurs in the 8-bp core sequence TCTAGAAA (Turan and Bode, 2011). FLP recombinase from the Saccharomyces cerevisiae 2μ plasmid
   5053..6075    +  CDS            HygR: aminoglycoside phosphotransferase from E. coli; aph(4)-Ia; confers resistance to hygromycin
   6085..6210    +  CDS            ble (fragment): BLE_KLEPN - Experimental evidence at protein level: Swiss-Prot protein existence level 1. Binding protein with a strong affinity to the bleomycin family of antibiotics. Binds to CL990; an antimitotic-antibiotic compound. From Klebsiella pneumoniae.
   6205..6326    +  polyA_signal   SV40 poly(A) signal: SV40 polyadenylation signal
   6399..6415    -  protein_bind   lac operator: The lac repressor binds to the lac operator to inhibit transcription in E. coli. This inhibition can be relieved by adding lactose or isopropyl-β-D-thiogalactopyranoside (IPTG). lac repressor encoded by lacI
   6423..6453    -  promoter       lac promoter: promoter for the E. coli lac operon
   6468..6489    -  protein_bind   CAP binding site: CAP binding activates transcription in the presence of cAMP. E. coli catabolite activator protein
   6502..6594    -  CDS            lacI (fragment): lac repressor; lacI; The lac repressor binds to the lac operator to inhibit transcription in E. coli. This inhibition can be relieved by adding lactose or isopropyl-β-D-thiogalactopyranoside (IPTG).
   6777..7365    -  rep_origin     ori: high-copy-number ColE1/pMB1/pBR322/pUC origin of replication
   7536..8396    -  CDS            AmpR: β-lactamase; bla; confers resistance to ampicillin, carbenicillin, and related antibiotics
   8397..8501    -  promoter       AmpR promoter: bla
>Addgene plasmid #233626 | pcDNA5/FRT/TO-3xFLAG-His6-LARP1 | addgene full sequence | sequence record 478352 | Addgene NGS Result
GACGGATCGGGAGATCTCCCGATCCCCTATGGTGCACTCTCAGTACAATCTGCTCTGATGCCGCATAGTT
AAGCCAGTATCTGCTCCCTGCTTGTGTGTTGGAGGTCGCTGAGTAGTGCGCGAGCAAAATTTAAGCTACA
ACAAGGCAAGGCTTGACCGACAATTGCATGAAGAATCTGCTTAGGGTTAGGCGTTTTGCGCTGCTTCGCG
ATGTACGGGCCAGATATACGCGTTGACATTGATTATTGACTAGTTATTAATAGTAATCAATTACGGGGTC
ATTAGTTCATAGCCCATATATGGAGTTCCGCGTTACATAACTTACGGTAAATGGCCCGCCTGGCTGACCG
CCCAACGACCCCCGCCCATTGACGTCAATAATGACGTATGTTCCCATAGTAACGCCAATAGGGACTTTCC
ATTGACGTCAATGGGTGGAGTATTTACGGTAAACTGCCCACTTGGCAGTACATCAAGTGTATCATATGCC
AAGTACGCCCCCTATTGACGTCAATGACGGTAAATGGCCCGCCTGGCATTATGCCCAGTACATGACCTTA
TGGGACTTTCCTACTTGGCAGTACATCTACGTATTAGTCATCGCTATTACCATGGTGATGCGGTTTTGGC
AGTACATCAATGGGCGTGGATAGCGGTTTGACTCACGGGGATTTCCAAGTCTCCACCCCATTGACGTCAA
TGGGAGTTTGTTTTGGCACCAAAATCAACGGGACTTTCCAAAATGTCGTAACAACTCCGCCCCATTGACG
CAAATGGGCGGTAGGCGTGTACGGTGGGAGGTCTATATAAGCAGAGCTCTCCCTATCAGTGATAGAGATC
TCCCTATCAGTGATAGAGATCGTCGACGAGCTCGTTTAGTGAACCGTCAGATCGCCTGGAGACGCCATCC
ACGCTGTTTTGACCTCCATAGAAGACACCGGGACCGATCCAGCCTCCGGACTCTAGCGTTTAAACTTAGC
CACCATGGACTACAAAGACCATGACGGTGATTATAAAGATCATGACATCGATTACAAGGATGACGATGAC
AAGCATCATCATCATCATCATATCGAAGGTAGGCATATGGCCACTCAGGTGGAGCCGCTGCTGCCTGGGG
GCGCCACGCTCTTGCAGGCCGAAGAGCACGGGGGGCTGGTGAGGAAGAAGCCGCCGCCGGCGCCCGAGGG
CAAGGGCGAGCCCGGGCCAAACGACGTCCGCGGGGGGGAGCCGGACGGCAGCGCTCGGAGACCCCGGCCG
CCCTGCGCCAAGCCGCACAAGGAGGGCACCGGGCAGCAGGAGCGCGAGAGCCCGCGGCCGCTGCAGCTGC
CCGGCGCCGAAGGCCCGGCCATCAGCGACGGGGAGGAGGGCGGCGGCGAGCCAGGCGCTGGCGGAGGAGC
TGCCGGAGCCGCGGGCGCGGGGCGCCGGGACTTCGTGGAAGCCCCCCCGCCCAAGGTGAACCCGTGGACT
AAGAACGCATTGCCGCCGGTCCTGACCACCGTGAACGGACAGTCCCCCCCAGAACACTCTGCTCCAGCCA
AGGTGGTGAGGGCAGCTGTTCCTAAACAGCGCAAAGGCAGCAAGGTTGGTGACTTTGGAGATGCAATCAA
TTGGCCCACACCTGGAGAGATAGCCCACAAGAGTGTTCAGCCACAGTCCCACAAGCCTCAGCCTACCCGT
AAACTGCCACCCAAGAAGGACATGAAGGAACAGGAGAAAGGAGAAGGGAGTGATAGTAAGGAGAGTCCAA
AAACCAAATCAGATGAATCAGGGGAGGAAAAGAATGGAGATGAGGATTGCCAGCGAGGCGGGCAGAAGAA
GAAAGGAAACAAACACAAGTGGGTTCCATTACAAATAGACATGAAGCCTGAAGTGCCCAGAGAGAAACTG
GCTTCACGCCCCACTCGCCCACCGGAGCCTAGACACATACCTGCCAATCGCGGAGAGATCAAAGGGTCTG
AGTCTGCCACCTACGTGCCCGTGGCCCCCCCCACCCCAGCCTGGCAACCAGAGATCAAACCGGAGCCTGC
CTGGCACGACCAGGATGAGACATCGAGTGTGAAGAGTGATGGGGCTGGTGGGGCGCGGGCTTCCTTCCGT
GGCCGTGGACGGGGGCGTGGTCGCGGCCGGGGACGCGGCCGGGGTGGCACTCGAACCCATTTTGACTACC
AGTTTGGCTACCGAAAGTTTGATGGTGTGGAGGGGCCTCGTACGCCCAAGTACATGAACAACATCACCTA
CTACTTTGACAATGTCAGCAGCACCGAGCTTTACAGTGTGGATCAGGAACTGCTCAAAGACTACATCAAG
CGCCAGATTGAATACTACTTCAGCGTGGACAATTTAGAGCGAGACTTCTTCCTGCGAAGGAAAATGGATG
CTGATGGTTTCCTACCCATCACCCTTATTGCTTCCTTCCACCGAGTGCAGGCCCTTACCACTGACATTTC
ACTCATCTTTGCGGCCCTAAAGGACAGCAAGGTGGTGGAGATCGTTGATGAGAAAGTTCGTAGGAGGGAG
GAACCAGAAAAGTGGCCTCTTCCCCCAATAGTGGATTATTCACAGACTGATTTCTCCCAGCTTCTCAACT
GCCCTGAATTTGTTCCCCGTCAGCACTACCAAAAGGAGACAGAGTCGGCACCTGGCTCTCCTCGTGCAGT
CACCCCAGTGCCAACCAAAACAGAGGAGGTCAGCAACCTAAAGACACTACCCAAGGGCCTGTCTGCCAGC
CTGCCTGACCTGGATTCTGAGAACTGGATTGAAGTGAAGAAGAGGCCTCGGCCATCCCCAGCACGGCCCA
AGAAGTCAGAGGAGTCCAGATTTTCCCACCTGACCTCTCTGCCTCAGCAGCTGCCTTCCCAGCAGCTGAT
GTCCAAGGATCAGGATGAGCAAGAGGAACTGGATTTTCTGTTTGACGAGGAGATGGAGCAGATGGATGGG
CGGAAGAACACCTTCACTGCCTGGTCTGATGAGGAATCTGACTATGAGATTGATGACAGGGATGTCAACA
AGATCCTCATTGTCACCCAGACACCACATTACATGCGCCGGCACCCAGGGGGGGACCGCACAGGCAACCA
CACCTCGCGTGCCAAGATGAGCGCCGAACTGGCCAAGGTCATTAATGATGGCCTCTTCTACTATGAGCAG
GACCTGTGGGCTGAAAAGTTTGAACCTGAGTATTCCCAGATCAAGCAAGAAGTCGAGAACTTCAAAAAGG
TCAATATGATCAGCCGGGAGCAGTTTGACACACTGACCCCTGAGCCCCCTGTGGATCCCAACCAGGAAGT
TCCTCCTGGGCCACCTCGGTTCCAGCAAGTTCCTACGGATGCCCTGGCCAACAAGTTGTTTGGTGCTCCT
GAGCCCTCCACCATCGCCCGCTCTCTACCAACCACTGTCCCAGAGTCACCAAACTACCGCAACACCAGGA
CCCCTCGCACTCCCCGGACACCACAGCTCAAAGACTCAAGCCAGACATCACGGTTTTACCCAGTGGTGAA
AGAAGGACGGACACTGGATGCCAAGATGCCTCGAAAAAGAAAGACAAGACACAGTTCAAACCCACCCTTG
GAGAGCCATGTGGGCTGGGTGATGGATTCCCGTGAGCACAGGCCCCGTACTGCTTCCATCAGCTCCAGCC
CCTCAGAAGGGACGCCTACAGTTGGCAGCTATGGCTGTACCCCTCAGTCATTGCCCAAGTTCCAGCATCC
TTCCCATGAACTGCTCAAGGAAAATGGCTTCACACAACACGTCTACCATAAGTATCGTAGGCGCTGCCTT
AATGAGCGGAAACGCTTGGGCATTGGCCAGTCTCAGGAGATGAACACACTCTTCCGCTTCTGGTCCTTCT
TCCTCCGAGATCACTTCAACAAAAAGATGTATGAGGAGTTCAAGCAGCTGGCTCTGGAGGACGCCAAAGA
AGGCTACAGATATGGTTTGGAGTGCCTTTTTCGATACTACAGTTATGGCCTGGAAAAGAAGTTCCGGCTG
GACATATTCAAGGATTTTCAGGAGGAAACGGTGAAGGACTATGAAGCTGGCCAACTGTATGGGCTGGAGA
AGTTCTGGGCCTTCTTGAAATATTCCAAAGCCAAAAATTTGGACATTGACCCCAAACTGCAAGAATACCT
CGGCAAATTCCGACGTCTTGAAGACTTCCGAGTAGATCCCCCCATGGGTGAGGAGGGCAACCACAAGCGA
CACTCAGTGGTAGCAGGAGGTGGCGGCGGTGAGGGCAGGAAGCGGTGCCCCTCCCAGTCTTCCAGCAGGC
CTGCTGCCATGATCAGCCAACCCCCTACACCACCCACCGGCCAGCCTGTCCGGGAAGATGCCAAATGGAC
AAGCCAGCACTCGAACACACAGACTTTGGGAAAGTGATGGTACCGAGCTCGGATCCACTAGTCCAGTGTG
GTGGAATTCTGCAGATATCCAGCACAGTGGCGGCCGCTCGAGTCTAGAGGGCCCGTTTAAACCCGCTGAT
CAGCCTCGACTGTGCCTTCTAGTTGCCAGCCATCTGTTGTTTGCCCCTCCCCCGTGCCTTCCTTGACCCT
GGAAGGTGCCACTCCCACTGTCCTTTCCTAATAAAATGAGGAAATTGCATCGCATTGTCTGAGTAGGTGT
CATTCTATTCTGGGGGGTGGGGTGGGGCAGGACAGCAAGGGGGAGGATTGGGAAGACAATAGCAGGCATG
CTGGGGATGCGGTGGGCTCTATGGCTTCTGAGGCGGAAAGAACCAGCTGGGGCTCTAGGGGGTATCCCC
[124 nt withheld, positions 4760-4883]
C
[91 nt withheld, positions 4885-4975]
AGGGTGATGGTTCACGTACCTAGAAGTTCCTATTCCGAAGTTCCTATTCTCTAGAAAGTATAGGAACTTC
CTTGGCCAAAAAGCCTGAACTCACCGCGACGTCTGTCGAGAAGTTTCTGATCGAAAAGTTCGACAGCGTC
TCCGACCTGATGCAGCTCTCGGAGGGCGAAGAATCTCGTGCTTTCAGCTTCGATGTAGGAGGGCGTGGAT
ATGTCCTGCGGGTAAATAGCTGCGCCGATGGTTTCTACAAAGATCGTTATGTTTATCGGCACTTTGCATC
GGCCGCGCTCCCGATTCCGGAAGTGCTTGACATTGGGGAATTCAGCGAGAGCCTGACCTATTGCATCTCC
CGCCGTGCACAGGGTGTCACGTTGCAAGACCTGCCTGAAACCGAACTGCCCGCTGTTCTGCAGCCGGTCG
CGGAGGCCATGGATGCGATCGCTGCGGCCGATCTTAGCCAGACGAGCGGGTTCGGCCCATTCGGACCGCA
AGGAATCGGTCAATACACTACATGGCGTGATTTCATATGCGCGATTGCTGATCCCCATGTGTATCACTGG
CAAACTGTGATGGACGACACCGTCAGTGCGTCCGTCGCGCAGGCTCTCGATGAGCTGATGCTTTGGGCCG
AGGACTGCCCCGAAGTCCGGCACCTCGTGCACGCGGATTTCGGCTCCAACAATGTCCTGACGGACAATGG
CCGCATAACAGCGGTCATTGACTGGAGCGAGGCGATGTTCGGGGATTCCCAATACGAGGTCGCCAACATC
TTCTTCTGGAGGCCGTGGTTGGCTTGTATGGAGCAGCAGACGCGCTACTTCGAGCGGAGGCATCCGGAGC
TTGCAGGATCGCCGCGGCTCCGGGCGTATATGCTCCGCATTGGTCTTGACCAACTCTATCAGAGCTTGGT
TGACGGCAATTTCGATGATGCAGCTTGGGCGCAGGGTCGATGCGACGCAATCGTCCGATCCGGAGCCGGG
ACTGTCGGGCGTACACAAATCGCCCGCAGAAGCGCGGCCGTCTGGACCGATGGCTGTGTAGAAGTACTCG
CCGATAGTGGAAACCGACGCCCCAGCACTCGTCCGAGGGCAAAGGAATAGCACGTACTACGAGATTTCGA
TTCCACCGCCGCCTTCTATGAAAGGTTGGGCTTCGGAATCGTTTTCCGGGACGCCGGCTGGATGATCCTC
CAGCGCGGGGATCTCATGCTGGAGTTCTTCGCCCACCCCAACTTGTTTATTGCAGCTTATAATGGTTACA
AATAAAGCAATAGCATCACAAATTTCACAAATAAAGCATTTTTTTCACTGCATTCTAGTTGTGGTTTGTC
CAAACTCATCAATGTATCTTATCATGTCTGTATACCGTCGACCTCTAGCTAGAGCTTGGCGTAATCATGG
TCATAGCTGTTTCCTGTGTGAAATTGTTATCCGCTCACAATTCCACACAACATACGAGCCGGAAGCATAA
AGTGTAAAGCCTGGGGTGCCTAATGAGTGAGCTAACTCACATTAATTGCGTTGCGCTCACTGCCCGCTTT
CCAGTCGGGAAACCTGTCGTGCCAGCTGCATTAATGAATCGGCCAACGCGCGGGGAGAGGCGGTTTGCGT
ATTGGGCGCTCTTCCGCTTCCTCGCTCACTGACTCGCTGCGCTCGGTCGTTCGGCTGCGGCGAGCGGTAT
CAGCTCACTCAAAGGCGGTAATACGGTTATCCACAGAATCAGGGGATAACGCAGGAAAGAACATGTGAGC
AAAAGGCCAGCAAAAGGCCAGGAACCGTAAAAAGGCCGCGTTGCTGGCGTTTTTCCATAGGCTCCGCCCC
CCTGACGAGCATCACAAAAATCGACGCTCAAGTCAGAGGTGGCGAAACCCGACAGGACTATAAAGATACC
AGGCGTTTCCCCCTGGAAGCTCCCTCGTGCGCTCTCCTGTTCCGACCCTGCCGCTTACCGGATACCTGTC
CGCCTTTCTCCCTTCGGGAAGCGTGGCGCTTTCTCATAGCTCACGCTGTAGGTATCTCAGTTCGGTGTAG
GTCGTTCGCTCCAAGCTGGGCTGTGTGCACGAACCCCCCGTTCAGCCCGACCGCTGCGCCTTATCCGGTA
ACTATCGTCTTGAGTCCAACCCGGTAAGACACGACTTATCGCCACTGGCAGCAGCCACTGGTAACAGGAT
TAGCAGAGCGAGGTATGTAGGCGGTGCTACAGAGTTCTTGAAGTGGTGGCCTAACTACGGCTACACTAGA
AGAACAGTATTTGGTATCTGCGCTCTGCTGAAGCCAGTTACCTTCGGAAAAAGAGTTGGTAGCTCTTGAT
CCGGCAAACAAACCACCGCTGGTAGCGGTGGTTTTTTTGTTTGCAAGCAGCAGATTACGCGCAGAAAAAA
AGGATCTCAAGAAGATCCTTTGATCTTTTCTACGGGGTCTGACGCTCAGTGGAACGAAAACTCACGTTAA
GGGATTTTGGTCATGAGATTATCAAAAAGGATCTTCACCTAGATCCTTTTAAATTAAAAATGAAGTTTTA
AATCAATCTAAAGTATATATGAGTAAACTTGGTCTGACAGTTACCAATGCTTAATCAGTGAGGCACCTAT
CTCAGCGATCTGTCTATTTCGTTCATCCATAGTTGCCTGACTCCCCGTCGTGTAGATAACTACGATACGG
GAGGGCTTACCATCTGGCCCCAGTGCTGCAATGATACCGCGAGACCCACGCTCACCGGCTCCAGATTTAT
CAGCAATAAACCAGCCAGCCGGAAGGGCCGAGCGCAGAAGTGGTCCTGCAACTTTATCCGCCTCCATCCA
GTCTATTAATTGTTGCCGGGAAGCTAGAGTAAGTAGTTCGCCAGTTAATAGTTTGCGCAACGTTGTTGCC
ATTGCTACAGGCATCGTGGTGTCACGCTCGTCGTTTGGTATGGCTTCATTCAGCTCCGGTTCCCAACGAT
CAAGGCGAGTTACATGATCCCCCATGTTGTGCAAAAAAGCGGTTAGCTCCTTCGGTCCTCCGATCGTTGT
CAGAAGTAAGTTGGCCGCAGTGTTATCACTCATGGTTATGGCAGCACTGCATAATTCTCTTACTGTCATG
CCATCCGTAAGATGCTTTTCTGTGACTGGTGAGTACTCAACCAAGTCATTCTGAGAATAGTGTATGCGGC
GACCGAGTTGCTCTTGCCCGGCGTCAATACGGGATAATACCGCGCCACATAGCAGAACTTTAAAAGTGCT
CATCATTGGAAAACGTTCTTCGGGGCGAAAACTCTCAAGGATCTTACCGCTGTTGAGATCCAGTTCGATG
TAACCCACTCGTGCACCCAACTGATCTTCAGCATCTTTTACTTTCACCAGCGTTTCTGGGTGAGCAAAAA
CAGGAAGGCAAAATGCCGCAAAAAAGGGAATAAGGGCGACACGGAAATGTTGAATACTCATACTCTTCCT
TTTTCAATATTATTGAAGCATTTATCAGGGTTATTGTCTCATGAGCGGATACATATTTGAATGTATTTAG
AAAAATAAACAAATAGGGGTTCCGCGCACATTTCCCCGAAAAGTGCCACCTGACGTC
